Addgene plasmid #157715: pcDNA5-FRT-TO-FH-Nsp13_GC3opt
Purpose: mammalian expression of N-terminally Flag-His8 tagged SARS-CoV-2 Nsp13 under control of a tetracycline-inducible promoter
Depositing lab: David Tollervey. Depositing organization: University of Edinburgh. Publication: Integrative vectors for regulated expression of SARS-CoV-2 proteins implicated in RNA metabolism. Bresson S, Robertson N, Sani E, Turowski TW, Shchepachev V, Kompauerova M, Spanos C, Helwak A, Tollervey D. Wellcome Open Res. 2020 Nov 3;5:261. doi: 10.12688/wellcomeopenres.16322.1. eCollection 2020. PubMed 33313418.
Backbone
  Vector backbone: pcDNA5-FRT-TO
  Backbone manufacturer: Thermo Fisher
  Vector type: Mammalian Expression
  Selectable markers: Hygromycin
Growth in bacteria
  Bacterial resistance: Ampicillin, 100 μg/mL
  Growth temperature: 37°C
  Growth strain: DH5alpha
  Copy number: High Copy
Gene/Insert
  Gene/Insert name: FH-Nsp13_GC3opt
  Species: SARS-CoV-2
  Mutation: codon optimized; gene expression was optimized by increasing the GC3 content within codons
  Entrez Gene: ORF1ab (a.k.a. GU280_gp01)
  Tag / fusion protein: Flag-His8 (N terminal on backbone)
  Cloning method: Restriction Enzyme; 5′ cloning site Unknown (unknown if destroyed); 3′ cloning site Unknown (unknown if destroyed)
Resource information
  A portion of this plasmid was derived from a plasmid made by: IDT
Terms and licenses: Academic/Nonprofit Terms; Industry Terms
How to cite: pcDNA5-FRT-TO-FH-Nsp13_GC3opt was a gift from David Tollervey (Addgene plasmid # 157715 ; http://n2t.net/addgene:157715 ; RRID:Addgene_157715)
