[The description below was written by a language model from this plasmid's Addgene catalogue record and pLannotate feature annotations shown in this document.]
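Description:
pcDNA5-FRT-TO-FH-Nsp13_GC3opt is a mammalian expression plasmid built on the commercial pcDNA5-FRT-TO backbone and designed for regulated, site-specific integration of a SARS-CoV-2 protein into host cells. It is maintained in E. coli as a high-copy plasmid through a ColE1/pUC-type origin and an ampicillin resistance gene (β-lactamase) with its own promoter. A fragment of the f1 phage origin is also present.

The expression cassette is driven by the CMV immediate early enhancer and promoter, followed directly by short tet operator matches. The annotation software labels these as fragments of PLtetO-1 and TRE3GV. They correspond to the tetracycline-inducible arrangement stated in the record, in which Tet repressor bound at the operators blocks transcription until tetracycline or an analogue is added. Downstream lies the insert, Nsp13, one of the mature products of the viral ORF1ab polyprotein. The table detects it by homology as a fragment of the SARS-CoV replicase polyprotein, so the methyltransferase text attached to that hit describes the polyprotein entry, not Nsp13 itself. The coding sequence is synthetic and codon optimised by raising GC content at third codon positions to improve expression. It carries an N-terminal Flag-His8 tag, which is not separately annotated, and ends at the bovine growth hormone polyadenylation signal.

A single FRT site sits immediately upstream of a hygromycin resistance gene with no annotated promoter of its own, followed by an SV40 polyadenylation signal. In this type of system, Flp-mediated recombination into a genomic FRT docking site supplies a promoter, so hygromycin resistance selects for correct integrants. The construct is therefore suited to making stable, inducible cell lines expressing tagged Nsp13. The dual tag would allow detection or tandem affinity purification, and the associated publication concerns viral proteins implicated in RNA metabolism.
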