Features (pLannotate 1.2.2; 21 found; start..end, strand, type, name):
     92..471     +  enhancer       CMV enhancer: human cytomegalovirus immediate early enhancer
    472..675     +  promoter       CMV promoter: human cytomegalovirus (CMV) immediate early promoter
    677..696     +  promoter       PLtetO-1 promoter (fragment): modified phage lambda PL promoter with tet operator sites (Lutz and Bujard, 1997)
    698..717     +  promoter       PLtetO-1 promoter (fragment): modified phage lambda PL promoter with tet operator sites (Lutz and Bujard, 1997)
    725..758     +  promoter       TRE3GV promoter (fragment): 3rd-generation Tet-responsive promoter that can be activated by binding of Tet-On® 3G, optimized for retroviral and lentiviral vectors
    919..2724    +  CDS            rep (fragment): R1AB_SARS - Experimental evidence at protein level: Swiss-Prot protein existence level 1. [2'-O-methyltransferase]: Methyltransferase that mediates mRNA cap 2'-O-ribose methylation to the 5'-cap structure of viral mRNAs. N7-methyl guanosine cap is a prerequisite for binding of nsp16. Therefore plays an essential role in viral mRNAs cap methylation which is essential to evade immune system. From Severe acute respiratory syndrome coronavirus (SARS-CoV).
   2796..3020    +  polyA_signal   bGH poly(A) signal: bovine growth hormone polyadenylation signal
   3024..3045    +  promoter       SV40 promoter (fragment): SV40 enhancer and early promoter
   3066..3299    +  rep_origin     f1 ori (fragment) (sequence partly withheld): f1 bacteriophage origin of replication; arrow indicates direction of (+) strand synthesis
   3304..3351    +  protein_bind   FRT: FLP-mediated recombination occurs in the 8-bp core sequence TCTAGAAA (Turan and Bode, 2011). FLP recombinase from the Saccharomyces cerevisiae 2μ plasmid
   3359..4381    +  CDS            HygR: aminoglycoside phosphotransferase from E. coli; aph(4)-Ia; confers resistance to hygromycin
   4391..4516    +  CDS            ble (fragment): BLE_KLEPN - Experimental evidence at protein level: Swiss-Prot protein existence level 1. Binding protein with a strong affinity to the bleomycin family of antibiotics. Binds to CL990; an antimitotic-antibiotic compound. From Klebsiella pneumoniae.
   4511..4632    +  polyA_signal   SV40 poly(A) signal: SV40 polyadenylation signal
   4705..4721    -  protein_bind   lac operator: The lac repressor binds to the lac operator to inhibit transcription in E. coli. This inhibition can be relieved by adding lactose or isopropyl-β-D-thiogalactopyranoside (IPTG). lac repressor encoded by lacI
   4729..4759    -  promoter       lac promoter: promoter for the E. coli lac operon
   4774..4795    -  protein_bind   CAP binding site: CAP binding activates transcription in the presence of cAMP. E. coli catabolite activator protein
   4808..4900    -  CDS            lacI (fragment): lac repressor; lacI; The lac repressor binds to the lac operator to inhibit transcription in E. coli. This inhibition can be relieved by adding lactose or isopropyl-β-D-thiogalactopyranoside (IPTG).
   5083..5671    -  rep_origin     ori: high-copy-number ColE1/pMB1/pBR322/pUC origin of replication
   5842..6702    -  CDS            AmpR: β-lactamase; bla; confers resistance to ampicillin, carbenicillin, and related antibiotics
   6703..6807    -  promoter       AmpR promoter: bla
   6866..6918    -  misc_feature   bom (fragment): basis of mobility region from pBR322
>Addgene plasmid #157715 | pcDNA5-FRT-TO-FH-Nsp13_GC3opt | addgene full sequence | sequence record 307906 | Addgene NGS Result
AGGCAAGGCTTGACCGACAATTGCATGAAGAATCTGCTTAGGGTTAGGCGTTTTGCGCTGCTTCGCGATG
TACGGGCCAGATATACGCGTTGACATTGATTATTGACTAGTTATTAATAGTAATCAATTACGGGGTCATT
AGTTCATAGCCCATATATGGAGTTCCGCGTTACATAACTTACGGTAAATGGCCCGCCTGGCTGACCGCCC
AACGACCCCCGCCCATTGACGTCAATAATGACGTATGTTCCCATAGTAACGCCAATAGGGACTTTCCATT
GACGTCAATGGGTGGAGTATTTACGGTAAACTGCCCACTTGGCAGTACATCAAGTGTATCATATGCCAAG
TACGCCCCCTATTGACGTCAATGACGGTAAATGGCCCGCCTGGCATTATGCCCAGTACATGACCTTATGG
GACTTTCCTACTTGGCAGTACATCTACGTATTAGTCATCGCTATTACCATGGTGATGCGGTTTTGGCAGT
ACATCAATGGGCGTGGATAGCGGTTTGACTCACGGGGATTTCCAAGTCTCCACCCCATTGACGTCAATGG
GAGTTTGTTTTGGCACCAAAATCAACGGGACTTTCCAAAATGTCGTAACAACTCCGCCCCATTGACGCAA
ATGGGCGGTAGGCGTGTACGGTGGGAGGTCTATATAAGCAGAGCTCTCCCTATCAGTGATAGAGATCTCC
CTATCAGTGATAGAGATCGTCGACGAGCTCGTTTAGTGAACCGTCAGATCGCCTGGAGACGCCATCCACG
CTGTTTTGACCTCCATAGAAGACACCGGGACCGATCCAGCCTCCGGACTCTAGCGTTTAAACTTAAGCTT
GAGATGGACTATAAAGATGACGATGACAAGGCCGCAGCCGCACATCACCACCATCATCACCATCACGGAT
CCGGGATGGCTGTGGGAGCTTGCGTGCTGTGTAATAGCCAGACCAGCCTGAGATGCGGCGCCTGTATCAG
ACGGCCTTTCCTGTGCTGCAAGTGCTGCTACGACCACGTGATCAGCACCAGCCACAAACTGGTGCTGTCC
GTGAATCCCTACGTGTGCAATGCCCCTGGCTGCGACGTGACCGATGTGACACAGCTGTATCTCGGCGGCA
TGAGCTACTACTGCAAGAGCCACAAGCCTCCAATCAGCTTCCCTCTGTGCGCCAACGGACAGGTGTTCGG
CCTGTACAAGAATACCTGCGTGGGCAGCGACAATGTGACCGACTTCAACGCCATTGCCACCTGTGACTGG
ACCAACGCCGGCGATTACATCCTGGCCAATACCTGCACCGAGCGGCTGAAGCTGTTTGCCGCCGAAACAC
TGAAGGCCACCGAGGAAACCTTCAAGCTGAGCTACGGAATCGCCACCGTGCGGGAAGTGCTGAGCGATAG
AGAACTGCACCTGAGCTGGGAAGTGGGCAAGCCTAGACCTCCTCTGAACCGGAACTACGTGTTCACCGGC
TACAGAGTGACCAAGAACAGCAAGGTGCAGATCGGCGAGTACACCTTCGAGAAGGGCGATTATGGCGACG
CCGTGGTGTACAGAGGCACCACCACCTACAAGCTGAACGTGGGCGACTACTTCGTGCTGACAAGCCACAC
CGTGATGCCTCTGTCTGCCCCTACACTGGTGCCCCAAGAACACTACGTGCGGATCACCGGACTGTACCCC
ACACTGAACATCAGCGACGAGTTCAGCAGCAACGTGGCCAACTACCAGAAAGTGGGCATGCAGAAGTACA
GCACACTGCAGGGCCCACCTGGCACAGGCAAAAGCCACTTTGCCATTGGACTGGCCCTGTACTACCCCAG
CGCCAGAATCGTGTACACCGCCTGTTCTCACGCCGCCGTTGATGCCCTGTGTGAAAAGGCCCTGAAGTAC
CTGCCTATCGACAAGTGCAGCCGGATCATCCCTGCCAGAGCCAGAGTGGAATGCTTCGACAAGTTCAAAG
TGAACAGCACCCTGGAACAGTACGTGTTCTGCACCGTGAACGCCCTGCCTGAGACAACAGCCGACATCGT
GGTGTTCGACGAGATCTCCATGGCCACCAACTACGACCTGAGCGTGGTCAACGCCAGACTGAGAGCCAAG
CACTACGTGTACATCGGCGACCCTGCTCAGCTGCCCGCTCCTAGAACACTGCTGACAAAGGGCACACTGG
AACCCGAGTACTTCAACAGCGTGTGCCGGCTGATGAAGACAATCGGCCCCGACATGTTCCTGGGCACCTG
TAGAAGATGCCCTGCCGAGATCGTGGACACCGTGTCTGCCCTGGTGTACGACAACAAACTGAAAGCCCAC
AAGGACAAGAGCGCCCAGTGCTTCAAGATGTTCTACAAGGGCGTGATCACCCACGACGTGTCCAGCGCCA
TCAACAGACCTCAGATCGGAGTTGTGCGCGAGTTCCTGACCAGAAATCCTGCCTGGCGGAAGGCCGTGTT
TATCAGCCCCTACAACAGCCAGAATGCCGTGGCCAGCAAGATCCTGGGACTGCCTACACAGACCGTGGAT
AGCTCTCAGGGCAGCGAGTACGATTACGTGATCTTCACCCAGACCACCGAGACAGCCCACAGCTGCAACG
TGAACAGATTCAATGTGGCCATCACCAGGGCCAAAGTGGGAATCCTGTGCATCATGAGCGACCGGGACCT
GTACGATAAGCTGCAGTTCACCAGCCTGGAAATCCCCAGACGGAACGTGGCAACACTGCAGGCCTAGGAG
ATATCCAGCACAGTGGCGGCCGCTCGAGTCTAGAGGGCCCGTTTAAACCCGCTGATCAGCCTCGACTGTG
CCTTCTAGTTGCCAGCCATCTGTTGTTTGCCCCTCCCCCGTGCCTTCCTTGACCCTGGAAGGTGCCACTC
CCACTGTCCTTTCCTAATAAAATGAGGAAATTGCATCGCATTGTCTGAGTAGGTGTCATTCTATTCTGGG
GGGTGGGGTGGGGCAGGACAGCAAGGGGGAGGATTGGGAAGACAATAGCAGGCATGCTGGGGATGCGGTG
GGCTCTATGGCTTCTGAGGCGGAAAGAACCAGCTGGGGCTCTAGGGGGTATCCCC
[124 nt withheld, positions 3066-3189]
C
[91 nt withheld, positions 3191-3281]
AGGGTGATGGTTCACGTACCTAGAAGTTCCTATTCCGAAGTTCCTATTCTCTAGAAAGTATAGGAACTTC
CTTGGCCAAAAAGCCTGAACTCACCGCGACGTCTGTCGAGAAGTTTCTGATCGAAAAGTTCGACAGCGTC
TCCGACCTGATGCAGCTCTCGGAGGGCGAAGAATCTCGTGCTTTCAGCTTCGATGTAGGAGGGCGTGGAT
ATGTCCTGCGGGTAAATAGCTGCGCCGATGGTTTCTACAAAGATCGTTATGTTTATCGGCACTTTGCATC
GGCCGCGCTCCCGATTCCGGAAGTGCTTGACATTGGGGAATTCAGCGAGAGCCTGACCTATTGCATCTCC
CGCCGTGCACAGGGTGTCACGTTGCAAGACCTGCCTGAAACCGAACTGCCCGCTGTTCTGCAGCCGGTCG
CGGAGGCCATGGATGCGATCGCTGCGGCCGATCTTAGCCAGACGAGCGGGTTCGGCCCATTCGGACCGCA
AGGAATCGGTCAATACACTACATGGCGTGATTTCATATGCGCGATTGCTGATCCCCATGTGTATCACTGG
CAAACTGTGATGGACGACACCGTCAGTGCGTCCGTCGCGCAGGCTCTCGATGAGCTGATGCTTTGGGCCG
AGGACTGCCCCGAAGTCCGGCACCTCGTGCACGCGGATTTCGGCTCCAACAATGTCCTGACGGACAATGG
CCGCATAACAGCGGTCATTGACTGGAGCGAGGCGATGTTCGGGGATTCCCAATACGAGGTCGCCAACATC
TTCTTCTGGAGGCCGTGGTTGGCTTGTATGGAGCAGCAGACGCGCTACTTCGAGCGGAGGCATCCGGAGC
TTGCAGGATCGCCGCGGCTCCGGGCGTATATGCTCCGCATTGGTCTTGACCAACTCTATCAGAGCTTGGT
TGACGGCAATTTCGATGATGCAGCTTGGGCGCAGGGTCGATGCGACGCAATCGTCCGATCCGGAGCCGGG
ACTGTCGGGCGTACACAAATCGCCCGCAGAAGCGCGGCCGTCTGGACCGATGGCTGTGTAGAAGTACTCG
CCGATAGTGGAAACCGACGCCCCAGCACTCGTCCGAGGGCAAAGGAATAGCACGTACTACGAGATTTCGA
TTCCACCGCCGCCTTCTATGAAAGGTTGGGCTTCGGAATCGTTTTCCGGGACGCCGGCTGGATGATCCTC
CAGCGCGGGGATCTCATGCTGGAGTTCTTCGCCCACCCCAACTTGTTTATTGCAGCTTATAATGGTTACA
AATAAAGCAATAGCATCACAAATTTCACAAATAAAGCATTTTTTTCACTGCATTCTAGTTGTGGTTTGTC
CAAACTCATCAATGTATCTTATCATGTCTGTATACCGTCGACCTCTAGCTAGAGCTTGGCGTAATCATGG
TCATAGCTGTTTCCTGTGTGAAATTGTTATCCGCTCACAATTCCACACAACATACGAGCCGGAAGCATAA
AGTGTAAAGCCTGGGGTGCCTAATGAGTGAGCTAACTCACATTAATTGCGTTGCGCTCACTGCCCGCTTT
CCAGTCGGGAAACCTGTCGTGCCAGCTGCATTAATGAATCGGCCAACGCGCGGGGAGAGGCGGTTTGCGT
ATTGGGCGCTCTTCCGCTTCCTCGCTCACTGACTCGCTGCGCTCGGTCGTTCGGCTGCGGCGAGCGGTAT
CAGCTCACTCAAAGGCGGTAATACGGTTATCCACAGAATCAGGGGATAACGCAGGAAAGAACATGTGAGC
AAAAGGCCAGCAAAAGGCCAGGAACCGTAAAAAGGCCGCGTTGCTGGCGTTTTTCCATAGGCTCCGCCCC
CCTGACGAGCATCACAAAAATCGACGCTCAAGTCAGAGGTGGCGAAACCCGACAGGACTATAAAGATACC
AGGCGTTTCCCCCTGGAAGCTCCCTCGTGCGCTCTCCTGTTCCGACCCTGCCGCTTACCGGATACCTGTC
CGCCTTTCTCCCTTCGGGAAGCGTGGCGCTTTCTCATAGCTCACGCTGTAGGTATCTCAGTTCGGTGTAG
GTCGTTCGCTCCAAGCTGGGCTGTGTGCACGAACCCCCCGTTCAGCCCGACCGCTGCGCCTTATCCGGTA
ACTATCGTCTTGAGTCCAACCCGGTAAGACACGACTTATCGCCACTGGCAGCAGCCACTGGTAACAGGAT
TAGCAGAGCGAGGTATGTAGGCGGTGCTACAGAGTTCTTGAAGTGGTGGCCTAACTACGGCTACACTAGA
AGAACAGTATTTGGTATCTGCGCTCTGCTGAAGCCAGTTACCTTCGGAAAAAGAGTTGGTAGCTCTTGAT
CCGGCAAACAAACCACCGCTGGTAGCGGTGGTTTTTTTGTTTGCAAGCAGCAGATTACGCGCAGAAAAAA
AGGATCTCAAGAAGATCCTTTGATCTTTTCTACGGGGTCTGACGCTCAGTGGAACGAAAACTCACGTTAA
GGGATTTTGGTCATGAGATTATCAAAAAGGATCTTCACCTAGATCCTTTTAAATTAAAAATGAAGTTTTA
AATCAATCTAAAGTATATATGAGTAAACTTGGTCTGACAGTTACCAATGCTTAATCAGTGAGGCACCTAT
CTCAGCGATCTGTCTATTTCGTTCATCCATAGTTGCCTGACTCCCCGTCGTGTAGATAACTACGATACGG
GAGGGCTTACCATCTGGCCCCAGTGCTGCAATGATACCGCGAGACCCACGCTCACCGGCTCCAGATTTAT
CAGCAATAAACCAGCCAGCCGGAAGGGCCGAGCGCAGAAGTGGTCCTGCAACTTTATCCGCCTCCATCCA
GTCTATTAATTGTTGCCGGGAAGCTAGAGTAAGTAGTTCGCCAGTTAATAGTTTGCGCAACGTTGTTGCC
ATTGCTACAGGCATCGTGGTGTCACGCTCGTCGTTTGGTATGGCTTCATTCAGCTCCGGTTCCCAACGAT
CAAGGCGAGTTACATGATCCCCCATGTTGTGCAAAAAAGCGGTTAGCTCCTTCGGTCCTCCGATCGTTGT
CAGAAGTAAGTTGGCCGCAGTGTTATCACTCATGGTTATGGCAGCACTGCATAATTCTCTTACTGTCATG
CCATCCGTAAGATGCTTTTCTGTGACTGGTGAGTACTCAACCAAGTCATTCTGAGAATAGTGTATGCGGC
GACCGAGTTGCTCTTGCCCGGCGTCAATACGGGATAATACCGCGCCACATAGCAGAACTTTAAAAGTGCT
CATCATTGGAAAACGTTCTTCGGGGCGAAAACTCTCAAGGATCTTACCGCTGTTGAGATCCAGTTCGATG
TAACCCACTCGTGCACCCAACTGATCTTCAGCATCTTTTACTTTCACCAGCGTTTCTGGGTGAGCAAAAA
CAGGAAGGCAAAATGCCGCAAAAAAGGGAATAAGGGCGACACGGAAATGTTGAATACTCATACTCTTCCT
TTTTCAATATTATTGAAGCATTTATCAGGGTTATTGTCTCATGAGCGGATACATATTTGAATGTATTTAG
AAAAATAAACAAATAGGGGTTCCGCGCACATTTCCCCGAAAAGTGCCACCTGACGTCGACGGATCGGGAG
ATCTCCCGATCCCCTATGGTGCACTCTCAGTACAATCTGCTCTGATGCCGCATAGTTAAGCCAGTATCTG
CTCCCTGCTTGTGTGTTGGAGGTCGCTGAGTAGTGCGCGAGCAAAATTTAAGCTACAACA
